Addgene plasmid #218795: pAAV-CMV-CBA-hGBA1-cm-hGBA1-hGHpA
Purpose: AAV reporter genome plasmid
Depositing lab: Ben Deverman. Depositing organization: Broad Institute. Publication: An AAV capsid reprogrammed to bind human transferrin receptor mediates brain-wide gene delivery. Huang Q, Chan KY, Wu J, Botticello-Romero NR, Zheng Q, Lou S, Keyes C, Svanbergsson A, Johnston J, Mills A, Lin CY, Brauer PP, Clouse G, Pacouret S, Harvey JW, Beddow T, Hurley JK, Tobey IG, Powell M, Chen AT, Barry AJ, Eid FE, Chan YA, Deverman BE. Science. 2024 Jun 14;384(6701):1220-1227. doi: 10.1126/science.adm8386. Epub 2024 May 16. PubMed 38753766.
Backbone
  Vector backbone: AAV Genome
  Vector type: AAV
Growth in bacteria
  Bacterial resistance: Ampicillin, 100 μg/mL
  Growth temperature: 37°C
  Growth strain: NEB Stable
  Copy number: High Copy
Gene/Insert
  Gene/Insert name: CMV-CBA-hGBA1-cm-hGBA1-hGHpA
  Species: Synthetic
  Cloning method: Gene Synthesis
Terms and licenses: Academic/Nonprofit Terms; Industry Terms: Not Available to Industry
Depositor comments: Note on the use of the BI-hTFR1 capsids: BI-hTFR1 and the other capsids described in this study bind specifically to the human Transferrin receptor and do not detectably bind the Transferrin receptor (TfR1) from other species. Therefore, users of these plasmids are advised to use the capsids with a suitable humanized TFRC KI mouse model or in cells expressing human TfR1. No enhanced tropism should be expected in any other species, including macaques or other species of nonhuman primates. Please see the accompanying article or contact Dr. Deverman for more information regarding the use of these capsids. Please visit https://doi.org/10.1101/2023.12.20.572615 for bioRxiv preprint.
How to cite: pAAV-CMV-CBA-hGBA1-cm-hGBA1-hGHpA was a gift from Ben Deverman (Addgene plasmid # 218795 ; http://n2t.net/addgene:218795 ; RRID:Addgene_218795)
