[The description below was written by a language model from this plasmid's Addgene catalogue record and pLannotate feature annotations shown in this document.]
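Description:
pAAV-CMV-CBA-hGBA1-cm-hGBA1-hGHpA is an AAV genome (transfer) plasmid of about 5.7 kb that carries a human GBA1 expression cassette between AAV2 inverted terminal repeats. The bacterial portion contains a high-copy ColE1/pUC-type origin, an ampicillin resistance gene (β-lactamase) under its own promoter, and an f1 phage origin, along with short remnants of pBR322 bom and rop sequences. One ITR is annotated as full length, while the other is detected only as two short fragments. This may reflect an altered ITR or simply incomplete annotation of a repetitive region, and the record does not say which. The use of a recombination-deficient growth strain is consistent with the need to keep ITRs intact.

The payload is a synthetic cassette in which the human cytomegalovirus immediate-early enhancer is fused to the chicken β-actin promoter, a strong and broadly active hybrid, to drive a roughly 1.6 kb coding sequence matching human glucosylceramidase (GBA). This lysosomal enzyme hydrolyses glucosylceramide to ceramide and glucose. Transcripts are terminated by the human growth hormone polyadenylation signal. The "cm" element in the name is not explained in the record and has no corresponding annotated feature. No tags or fluorescent reporters are annotated, although the catalogue purpose calls it an AAV reporter genome plasmid. The depositor and sequencing-derived records show the same features in the same order, differing by one nucleotide in length and in numbering origin.

When supplied with rep/cap and helper functions, the ITR-flanked region is packaged into recombinant AAV. The plasmid was deposited with work on capsids engineered to bind the human transferrin receptor for brain-wide delivery. The depositor notes that these capsids show enhanced tropism only in cells expressing human TfR1 or in humanized TFRC knock-in mice.
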