Features (pLannotate 1.2.2; 14 found; start..end, strand, type, name):
     12..39      +  repeat_region  AAV2 ITR (fragment): inverted terminal repeat of adeno-associated virus serotype 2 inverted
     68..95      +  repeat_region  AAV2 ITR (fragment): inverted terminal repeat of adeno-associated virus serotype 2 inverted
    210..513     +  enhancer       CMV enhancer: human cytomegalovirus immediate early enhancer
    515..792     +  promoter       chicken β-actin promoter: No description available
    814..2421    +  CDS            GBA (sequence partly withheld): GLCM_HUMAN - Also known as GC, GLUC. Experimental evidence at protein level: Swiss-Prot protein existence level 1. Glucosylceramidase that catalyzes, within the lysosomal compartment, the hydrolysis of glucosylceramide/GlcCer into free ceramide and glucose (PubMed:9201993, PubMed:24211208, PubMed:15916907). Thereby, plays a central role in the degradation of complex lipids and the turnover of cellular membranes (PubMed:27378698). Through the production of ceramides, participates in the PKC-activated salvage pathway of ceramide formation (PubMed:19279011). Also plays a role in cholesterol metab
   2460..2936    +  polyA_signal   hGH poly(A) signal: human growth hormone polyadenylation signal
   2976..3116    +  repeat_region  AAV2 ITR: inverted terminal repeat of adeno-associated virus serotype 2 inverted
   3121..3172    -  misc_feature   bom (fragment): basis of mobility region from pBR322
   3191..3646    +  rep_origin     f1 ori (sequence partly withheld): f1 bacteriophage origin of replication; arrow indicates direction of (+) strand synthesis
   3647..3696    -  misc_feature   bom (fragment): basis of mobility region from pBR322
   3798..3833    -  CDS            rop (fragment): Rop protein, which maintains plasmids at low copy number; rop
   3928..4032    +  promoter       AmpR promoter: bla
   4033..4893    +  CDS            AmpR: β-lactamase; bla; confers resistance to ampicillin, carbenicillin, and related antibiotics
   5064..5652    +  rep_origin     ori: high-copy-number ColE1/pMB1/pBR322/pUC origin of replication
>Addgene plasmid #218795 | pAAV-CMV-CBA-hGBA1-cm-hGBA1-hGHpA | depositor full sequence | sequence record 426715 | pAAV-CMV-CBA-hGBA1-cm-hGBA1-hGHpA sequence 5713 bps
CCTGCAGGCAGCTGCGCGCTCGCTCGCTCACTGAGGCCGCCCGGGCGTCGGGCGACCTTTGGTCGCCCGG
CCTCAGTGAGCGAGCGAGCGCGCAGAGAGGGAGTGGCCAACTCCATCACTAGGGGTTCCTGCGGCCGCAC
GCGTAACACTAGTTATTAATAGTAATCAATTACGGGGTCATTAGTTCATAGCCCATATATGGAGTTCCGC
GTTACATAACTTACGGTAAATGGCCCGCCTGGCTGACCGCCCAACGACCCCCGCCCATTGACGTCAATAA
TGACGTATGTTCCCATAGTAACGCCAATAGGGACTTTCCATTGACGTCAATGGGTGGAGTATTTACGGTA
AACTGCCCACTTGGCAGTACATCAAGTGTATCATATGCCAAGTACGCCCCCTATTGACGTCAATGACGGT
AAATGGCCCGCCTGGCATTATGCCCAGTACATGACCTTATGGGACTTTCCTACTTGGCAGTACATCTACG
TATTAGTCATCGCTATTACCATGGTCGAGGTGAGCCCCACGTTCTGCTTCACTCTCCCCATCTCCCCCCC
CTCCCCACCCCCAATTTTGTATTTATTTATTTTTTAATTATTTTGTGCAGCGATGGGGGCGGGGGGGGGG
GGGGGGCGCGCGCCAGGCGGGGCGGGGCGGGGCGAGGGGCGGGGCGGGGCGAGGCGGAGAGGTGCGGCGG
CAGCCAATCAGAGCGGCGCGCTCCGAAAGTTTCCTTTTATGGCGAGGCGGCGGCGGCGGCGGCCCTATAA
AAAGCGAAGCGCGCGGCGGGCGCGGCCCAACGGTACCGCCACCATGGAGTTCAGCTCCCCCTCCAGGGAG
GAGTGCCCTAAACCACTGTCAAGAGTCTCTATCATGGCCGGATCCCTCACCGGCCTGCTGCTGCTGCAGG
CCGTGAGCTGGGCCTCTGGC
[1470 nt withheld, positions 931-2400]
ACCTACCTGTGGCGGAGACAGTAAGAATTCGATATCAAAGCGCTGCTCGAGAGATCTACGGGTGGCATCC
CTGTGACCCCTCCCCAGTGCCTCTCCTGGCCCTGGAAGTTGCCACTCCAGTGCCCACCAGCCTTGTCCTA
ATAAAATTAAGTTGCATCATTTTGTCTGACTAGGTGTCCTTCTATAATATTATGGGGTGGAGGGGGGTGG
TATGGAGCAAGGGGCAAGTTGGGAAGACAACCTGTAGGGCCTGCGGGGTCTATTGGGAACCAAGCTGGAG
TGCAGTGGCACAATCTTGGCTCACTGCAATCTCCGCCTCCTGGGTTCAAGCGATTCTCCTGCCTCAGCCT
CCCGAGTTGTTGGGATTCCAGGCATGCATGACCAGGCTCAGCTAATTTTTGTTTTTTTGGTAGAGACGGG
GTTTCACCATATTGGCCAGGCTGGTCTCCAACTCCTAATCTCAGGTGATCTACCCACCTTGGCCTCCCAA
ATTGCTGGGATTACAGGCGTGAACCACTGCTCCCTTCCCTGTCCTTCTGATTTTGTAGGTAACCACGTGC
GGACCGAGCGGCCGCAGGAACCCCTAGTGATGGAGTTGGCCACTCCCTCTCTGCGCGCTCGCTCGCTCAC
TGAGGCCGGGCGACCAAAGGTCGCCCGACGCCCGGGCTTTGCCCGGGCGGCCTCAGTGAGCGAGCGAGCG
CGCAGCTGCCTGCAGGGGCGCCTGATGCGGTATTTTCTCCTTACGCATCTGTGCGGTATTTCACACCGCA
TA
[95 nt withheld, positions 3173-3267]
T
[46 nt withheld, positions 3269-3314]
C
[141 nt withheld, positions 3316-3456]
CCTTTGACGTTGGAGTCCACGTTCTTT
[37 nt withheld, positions 3484-3520]
ACTCTATCTCGGGCTATTCTTTTGATTTATAAGGGATTTTGCCGATTTCGGTCTATTGGTTAAAAAATGA
GCTGATTTAACAAAAATTTAACGCGAATTTTAACAAAATATTAACGTTTACAATTTTATGGTGCACTCTC
AGTACAATCTGCTCTGATGCCGCATAGTTAAGCCAGCCCCGACACCCGCCAACACCCGCTGACGCGCCCT
GACGGGCTTGTCTGCTCCCGGCATCCGCTTACAGACAAGCTGTGACCGTCTCCGGGAGCTGCATGTGTCA
GAGGTTTTCACCGTCATCACCGAAACGCGCGAGACGAAAGGGCCTCGTGATACGCCTATTTTTATAGGTT
AATGTCATGATAATAATGGTTTCTTAGACGTCAGGTGGCACTTTTCGGGGAAATGTGCGCGGAACCCCTA
TTTGTTTATTTTTCTAAATACATTCAAATATGTATCCGCTCATGAGACAATAACCCTGATAAATGCTTCA
ATAATATTGAAAAAGGAAGAGTATGAGTATTCAACATTTCCGTGTCGCCCTTATTCCCTTTTTTGCGGCA
TTTTGCCTTCCTGTTTTTGCTCACCCAGAAACGCTGGTGAAAGTAAAAGATGCTGAAGATCAGTTGGGTG
CACGAGTGGGTTACATCGAACTGGATCTCAACAGCGGTAAGATCCTTGAGAGTTTTCGCCCCGAAGAACG
TTTTCCAATGATGAGCACTTTTAAAGTTCTGCTATGTGGCGCGGTATTATCCCGTATTGACGCCGGGCAA
GAGCAACTCGGTCGCCGCATACACTATTCTCAGAATGACTTGGTTGAGTACTCACCAGTCACAGAAAAGC
ATCTTACGGATGGCATGACAGTAAGAGAATTATGCAGTGCTGCCATAACCATGAGTGATAACACTGCGGC
CAACTTACTTCTGACAACGATCGGAGGACCGAAGGAGCTAACCGCTTTTTTGCACAACATGGGGGATCAT
GTAACTCGCCTTGATCGTTGGGAACCGGAGCTGAATGAAGCCATACCAAACGACGAGCGTGACACCACGA
TGCCTGTAGCAATGGCAACAACGTTGCGCAAACTATTAACTGGCGAACTACTTACTCTAGCTTCCCGGCA
ACAATTAATAGACTGGATGGAGGCGGATAAAGTTGCAGGACCACTTCTGCGCTCGGCCCTTCCGGCTGGC
TGGTTTATTGCTGATAAATCTGGAGCCGGTGAGCGTGGGTCTCGCGGTATCATTGCAGCACTGGGGCCAG
ATGGTAAGCCCTCCCGTATCGTAGTTATCTACACGACGGGGAGTCAGGCAACTATGGATGAACGAAATAG
ACAGATCGCTGAGATAGGTGCCTCACTGATTAAGCATTGGTAACTGTCAGACCAAGTTTACTCATATATA
CTTTAGATTGATTTAAAACTTCATTTTTAATTTAAAAGGATCTAGGTGAAGATCCTTTTTGATAATCTCA
TGACCAAAATCCCTTAACGTGAGTTTTCGTTCCACTGAGCGTCAGACCCCGTAGAAAAGATCAAAGGATC
TTCTTGAGATCCTTTTTTTCTGCGCGTAATCTGCTGCTTGCAAACAAAAAAACCACCGCTACCAGCGGTG
GTTTGTTTGCCGGATCAAGAGCTACCAACTCTTTTTCCGAAGGTAACTGGCTTCAGCAGAGCGCAGATAC
CAAATACTGTTCTTCTAGTGTAGCCGTAGTTAGGCCACCACTTCAAGAACTCTGTAGCACCGCCTACATA
CCTCGCTCTGCTAATCCTGTTACCAGTGGCTGCTGCCAGTGGCGATAAGTCGTGTCTTACCGGGTTGGAC
TCAAGACGATAGTTACCGGATAAGGCGCAGCGGTCGGGCTGAACGGGGGGTTCGTGCACACAGCCCAGCT
TGGAGCGAACGACCTACACCGAACTGAGATACCTACAGCGTGAGCTATGAGAAAGCGCCACGCTTCCCGA
AGGGAGAAAGGCGGACAGGTATCCGGTAAGCGGCAGGGTCGGAACAGGAGAGCGCACGAGGGAGCTTCCA
GGGGGAAACGCCTGGTATCTTTATAGTCCTGTCGGGTTTCGCCACCTCTGACTTGAGCGTCGATTTTTGT
GATGCTCGTCAGGGGGGCGGAGCCTATGGAAAAACGCCAGCAACGCGGCCTTTTTACGGTTCCTGGCCTT
TTGCTGGCCTTTTGCTCACATGT
