Features (pLannotate 1.2.2; 14 found; start..end, strand, type, name):
    119..259     +  repeat_region  AAV2 ITR: inverted terminal repeat of adeno-associated virus serotype 2 inverted
    264..315     -  misc_feature   bom (fragment): basis of mobility region from pBR322
    334..789     +  rep_origin     f1 ori (sequence partly withheld): f1 bacteriophage origin of replication; arrow indicates direction of (+) strand synthesis
    790..839     -  misc_feature   bom (fragment): basis of mobility region from pBR322
    941..976     -  CDS            rop (fragment): Rop protein, which maintains plasmids at low copy number; rop
   1071..1175    +  promoter       AmpR promoter: bla
   1176..2036    +  CDS            AmpR: β-lactamase; bla; confers resistance to ampicillin, carbenicillin, and related antibiotics
   2207..2795    +  rep_origin     ori: high-copy-number ColE1/pMB1/pBR322/pUC origin of replication
   2868..2895    +  repeat_region  AAV2 ITR (fragment): inverted terminal repeat of adeno-associated virus serotype 2 inverted
   2924..2951    +  repeat_region  AAV2 ITR (fragment): inverted terminal repeat of adeno-associated virus serotype 2 inverted
   3066..3369    +  enhancer       CMV enhancer: human cytomegalovirus immediate early enhancer
   3371..3647    +  promoter       chicken β-actin promoter: No description available
   3669..5276    +  CDS            GBA (sequence partly withheld): GLCM_HUMAN - Also known as GC, GLUC. Experimental evidence at protein level: Swiss-Prot protein existence level 1. Glucosylceramidase that catalyzes, within the lysosomal compartment, the hydrolysis of glucosylceramide/GlcCer into free ceramide and glucose (PubMed:9201993, PubMed:24211208, PubMed:15916907). Thereby, plays a central role in the degradation of complex lipids and the turnover of cellular membranes (PubMed:27378698). Through the production of ceramides, participates in the PKC-activated salvage pathway of ceramide formation (PubMed:19279011). Also plays a role in cholesterol metab
   5315..79      +  polyA_signal   hGH poly(A) signal (across the origin): human growth hormone polyadenylation signal
>Addgene plasmid #218795 | pAAV-CMV-CBA-hGBA1-cm-hGBA1-hGHpA | addgene full sequence | sequence record 432670 | Addgene NGS Result
ATCTCAGGTGATCTACCCACCTTGGCCTCCCAAATTGCTGGGATTACAGGCGTGAACCACTGCTCCCTTC
CCTGTCCTTCTGATTTTGTAGGTAACCACGTGCGGACCGAGCGGCCGCAGGAACCCCTAGTGATGGAGTT
GGCCACTCCCTCTCTGCGCGCTCGCTCGCTCACTGAGGCCGGGCGACCAAAGGTCGCCCGACGCCCGGGC
TTTGCCCGGGCGGCCTCAGTGAGCGAGCGAGCGCGCAGCTGCCTGCAGGGGCGCCTGATGCGGTATTTTC
TCCTTACGCATCTGTGCGGTATTTCACACCGCATA
[95 nt withheld, positions 316-410]
T
[46 nt withheld, positions 412-457]
C
[141 nt withheld, positions 459-599]
CCTTTGACGTTGGAGTCCACGTTCTTT
[37 nt withheld, positions 627-663]
ACTCTATCTCGGGCTATTCTTTTGATTTATAAGGGATTTTGCCGATTTCGGTCTATTGGTTAAAAAATGA
GCTGATTTAACAAAAATTTAACGCGAATTTTAACAAAATATTAACGTTTACAATTTTATGGTGCACTCTC
AGTACAATCTGCTCTGATGCCGCATAGTTAAGCCAGCCCCGACACCCGCCAACACCCGCTGACGCGCCCT
GACGGGCTTGTCTGCTCCCGGCATCCGCTTACAGACAAGCTGTGACCGTCTCCGGGAGCTGCATGTGTCA
GAGGTTTTCACCGTCATCACCGAAACGCGCGAGACGAAAGGGCCTCGTGATACGCCTATTTTTATAGGTT
AATGTCATGATAATAATGGTTTCTTAGACGTCAGGTGGCACTTTTCGGGGAAATGTGCGCGGAACCCCTA
TTTGTTTATTTTTCTAAATACATTCAAATATGTATCCGCTCATGAGACAATAACCCTGATAAATGCTTCA
ATAATATTGAAAAAGGAAGAGTATGAGTATTCAACATTTCCGTGTCGCCCTTATTCCCTTTTTTGCGGCA
TTTTGCCTTCCTGTTTTTGCTCACCCAGAAACGCTGGTGAAAGTAAAAGATGCTGAAGATCAGTTGGGTG
CACGAGTGGGTTACATCGAACTGGATCTCAACAGCGGTAAGATCCTTGAGAGTTTTCGCCCCGAAGAACG
TTTTCCAATGATGAGCACTTTTAAAGTTCTGCTATGTGGCGCGGTATTATCCCGTATTGACGCCGGGCAA
GAGCAACTCGGTCGCCGCATACACTATTCTCAGAATGACTTGGTTGAGTACTCACCAGTCACAGAAAAGC
ATCTTACGGATGGCATGACAGTAAGAGAATTATGCAGTGCTGCCATAACCATGAGTGATAACACTGCGGC
CAACTTACTTCTGACAACGATCGGAGGACCGAAGGAGCTAACCGCTTTTTTGCACAACATGGGGGATCAT
GTAACTCGCCTTGATCGTTGGGAACCGGAGCTGAATGAAGCCATACCAAACGACGAGCGTGACACCACGA
TGCCTGTAGCAATGGCAACAACGTTGCGCAAACTATTAACTGGCGAACTACTTACTCTAGCTTCCCGGCA
ACAATTAATAGACTGGATGGAGGCGGATAAAGTTGCAGGACCACTTCTGCGCTCGGCCCTTCCGGCTGGC
TGGTTTATTGCTGATAAATCTGGAGCCGGTGAGCGTGGGTCTCGCGGTATCATTGCAGCACTGGGGCCAG
ATGGTAAGCCCTCCCGTATCGTAGTTATCTACACGACGGGGAGTCAGGCAACTATGGATGAACGAAATAG
ACAGATCGCTGAGATAGGTGCCTCACTGATTAAGCATTGGTAACTGTCAGACCAAGTTTACTCATATATA
CTTTAGATTGATTTAAAACTTCATTTTTAATTTAAAAGGATCTAGGTGAAGATCCTTTTTGATAATCTCA
TGACCAAAATCCCTTAACGTGAGTTTTCGTTCCACTGAGCGTCAGACCCCGTAGAAAAGATCAAAGGATC
TTCTTGAGATCCTTTTTTTCTGCGCGTAATCTGCTGCTTGCAAACAAAAAAACCACCGCTACCAGCGGTG
GTTTGTTTGCCGGATCAAGAGCTACCAACTCTTTTTCCGAAGGTAACTGGCTTCAGCAGAGCGCAGATAC
CAAATACTGTTCTTCTAGTGTAGCCGTAGTTAGGCCACCACTTCAAGAACTCTGTAGCACCGCCTACATA
CCTCGCTCTGCTAATCCTGTTACCAGTGGCTGCTGCCAGTGGCGATAAGTCGTGTCTTACCGGGTTGGAC
TCAAGACGATAGTTACCGGATAAGGCGCAGCGGTCGGGCTGAACGGGGGGTTCGTGCACACAGCCCAGCT
TGGAGCGAACGACCTACACCGAACTGAGATACCTACAGCGTGAGCTATGAGAAAGCGCCACGCTTCCCGA
AGGGAGAAAGGCGGACAGGTATCCGGTAAGCGGCAGGGTCGGAACAGGAGAGCGCACGAGGGAGCTTCCA
GGGGGAAACGCCTGGTATCTTTATAGTCCTGTCGGGTTTCGCCACCTCTGACTTGAGCGTCGATTTTTGT
GATGCTCGTCAGGGGGGCGGAGCCTATGGAAAAACGCCAGCAACGCGGCCTTTTTACGGTTCCTGGCCTT
TTGCTGGCCTTTTGCTCACATGTCCTGCAGGCAGCTGCGCGCTCGCTCGCTCACTGAGGCCGCCCGGGCG
TCGGGCGACCTTTGGTCGCCCGGCCTCAGTGAGCGAGCGAGCGCGCAGAGAGGGAGTGGCCAACTCCATC
ACTAGGGGTTCCTGCGGCCGCACGCGTAACACTAGTTATTAATAGTAATCAATTACGGGGTCATTAGTTC
ATAGCCCATATATGGAGTTCCGCGTTACATAACTTACGGTAAATGGCCCGCCTGGCTGACCGCCCAACGA
CCCCCGCCCATTGACGTCAATAATGACGTATGTTCCCATAGTAACGCCAATAGGGACTTTCCATTGACGT
CAATGGGTGGAGTATTTACGGTAAACTGCCCACTTGGCAGTACATCAAGTGTATCATATGCCAAGTACGC
CCCCTATTGACGTCAATGACGGTAAATGGCCCGCCTGGCATTATGCCCAGTACATGACCTTATGGGACTT
TCCTACTTGGCAGTACATCTACGTATTAGTCATCGCTATTACCATGGTCGAGGTGAGCCCCACGTTCTGC
TTCACTCTCCCCATCTCCCCCCCCTCCCCACCCCCAATTTTGTATTTATTTATTTTTTAATTATTTTGTG
CAGCGATGGGGGCGGGGGGGGGGGGGGGCGCGCGCCAGGCGGGGCGGGGCGGGGCGAGGGGCGGGGCGGG
GCGAGGCGGAGAGGTGCGGCGGCAGCCAATCAGAGCGGCGCGCTCCGAAAGTTTCCTTTTATGGCGAGGC
GGCGGCGGCGGCGGCCCTATAAAAAGCGAAGCGCGCGGCGGGCGCGGCCCAACGGTACCGCCACCATGGA
GTTCAGCTCCCCCTCCAGGGAGGAGTGCCCTAAACCACTGTCAAGAGTCTCTATCATGGCCGGATCCCTC
ACCGGCCTGCTGCTGCTGCAGGCCGTGAGCTGGGCCTCTGGC
[1470 nt withheld, positions 3786-5255]
ACCTACCTGTGGCGGAGACAGTAAGAATTCGATATCAAAGCGCTGCTCGAGAGATCTACGGGTGGCATCC
CTGTGACCCCTCCCCAGTGCCTCTCCTGGCCCTGGAAGTTGCCACTCCAGTGCCCACCAGCCTTGTCCTA
ATAAAATTAAGTTGCATCATTTTGTCTGACTAGGTGTCCTTCTATAATATTATGGGGTGGAGGGGGGTGG
TATGGAGCAAGGGGCAAGTTGGGAAGACAACCTGTAGGGCCTGCGGGGTCTATTGGGAACCAAGCTGGAG
TGCAGTGGCACAATCTTGGCTCACTGCAATCTCCGCCTCCTGGGTTCAAGCGATTCTCCTGCCTCAGCCT
CCCGAGTTGTTGGGATTCCAGGCATGCATGACCAGGCTCAGCTAATTTTTGTTTTTTTGGTAGAGACGGG
GTTTCACCATATTGGCCAGGCTGGTCTCCAACTCCTA
